Addgene plasmid #173198: pAAV-hSyn-Mito-HyPerGRt
Purpose: AAV transfer plasmid for a HyPer7 and tdTomato fusion under hSyn promoter
Depositing lab: Huiwang Ai. Depositing organization: University of Virginia. Publication: Ratiometric Imaging of Mitochondrial Hydrogen Peroxide in Abeta42-Mediated Neurotoxicity. Li X, Zhang Y, Ai HW. ACS Sens. 2022 Feb 28. doi: 10.1021/acssensors.1c01381. PubMed 35226474.
Backbone
  Vector backbone: pAAV-hSyn
  Backbone size w/o insert (bp): 4268
  Total vector size (bp): 7371
  Vector type: AAV
Growth in bacteria
  Bacterial resistance: Ampicillin, 100 μg/mL
  Growth temperature: 37°C
  Growth strain: NEB Stable
  Copy number: Unknown
Gene/Insert
  Gene/Insert name: Hyper7-tdTomato (alt name: HyPerGRT)
  Species: Synthetic
  Insert size (bp): 3089
  Promoter: hSyn
  Cloning method: Restriction Enzyme; 5′ cloning site BamH I (not destroyed); 3′ cloning site Hind III (not destroyed)
  Sequencing primers: 5′ agctgctagcaaggatcccatcg; 3′ ctttcacaaattttgtaatccagag
Terms and licenses: Academic/Nonprofit Terms; Industry Terms: Not Available to Industry
How to cite: pAAV-hSyn-Mito-HyPerGRt was a gift from Huiwang Ai (Addgene plasmid # 173198 ; http://n2t.net/addgene:173198 ; RRID:Addgene_173198)
