[The description below was written by a language model from this plasmid's Addgene catalogue record and pLannotate feature annotations shown in this document.]
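Description:
pAAV-hSyn-Mito-HyPerGRt is an adeno-associated virus transfer plasmid built on the pAAV-hSyn backbone, designed to deliver a mitochondrially targeted, ratiometric hydrogen peroxide sensor to neurons. It is propagated in E. coli through a high-copy ColE1/pUC-type origin with ampicillin selection (AmpR under its own bla promoter), and it also carries an f1 phage origin. A recombination-deficient strain is listed for growth, which is usual for plasmids carrying repeat-prone ITRs. The catalogue gives a total size of 7,371 bp, whereas the sequenced record is 7,411 nt, a small discrepancy that the record does not explain.

The expression cassette sits between two AAV2 inverted terminal repeats, which are the cis elements needed for replication and packaging of the genome into AAV particles when rep, cap and helper functions are supplied in trans. The human synapsin I promoter confers neuron-specific expression. Downstream, two copies of the COX8 mitochondrial presequence (one annotated as a fragment) direct the protein to mitochondria. They precede the synthetic insert, cloned between BamHI and HindIII: HyPer7 fused to tdTomato (HyPerGRT). The annotation tool labels a GFP-derived segment as "cEGFP", which presumably corresponds to the fluorescent protein portion of HyPer7. tdTomato presumably supplies the red reference signal against which the peroxide-responsive green signal is normalised. A WPRE enhances transcript stability and expression, and an SV40 polyadenylation signal follows, although it is annotated on the reverse strand. Short lacZα, lacI, T7 promoter and large T antigen fragments are backbone remnants. The associated work used the sensor for ratiometric imaging of mitochondrial hydrogen peroxide in Aβ42-mediated neurotoxicity.
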