Features (pLannotate 1.2.2; 18 found; start..end, strand, type, name):
      9..78      -  CDS            lacZα (fragment): LacZα fragment of β-galactosidase; lacZ fragment
     73..205     -  repeat_region  AAV2 ITR (fragment): inverted terminal repeat of adeno-associated virus serotype 2 inverted
    281..728     +  promoter       hSyn promoter: human synapsin I promoter; confers neuron-specific expression (Kügler et al., 2003)
    777..851     +  CDS            COX8 presequence: mitochondrial presequence of human cytochrome c oxidase subunit VIII (Rizutto et al., 1989)
    871..944     +  CDS            COX8 presequence (fragment): mitochondrial presequence of human cytochrome c oxidase subunit VIII (Rizutto et al., 1989)
   1371..2096    +  CDS            cEGFP: cEGFP is a basic (constitutively fluorescent) green fluorescent protein published in 2008, derived from Aequorea victoria.
   2439..3863    +  CDS            tdTomato: tdTomato is a basic (constitutively fluorescent) orange fluorescent protein published in 2004, derived from Discosoma sp.. It is reported to be a somewhat slowly-maturing tandem dimer with low acid sensitivity.
   3888..3905    -  promoter       T7 promoter (fragment): promoter for bacteriophage T7 RNA polymerase
   3924..4512    +  misc_feature   WPRE: woodchuck hepatitis virus posttranscriptional regulatory element
   4513..4532    +  misc_feature   MCS (fragment): pBluescript multiple cloning site
   4561..4682    -  polyA_signal   SV40 poly(A) signal: SV40 polyadenylation signal
   4705..4773    -  CDS            large T antigen (fragment): large T antigen from SV40 (simian virus 40)
   4844..4977    +  repeat_region  AAV2 ITR: inverted terminal repeat of adeno-associated virus serotype 2 inverted
   4971..5027    -  CDS            lacI (fragment): lac repressor; lacI; The lac repressor binds to the lac operator to inhibit transcription in E. coli. This inhibition can be relieved by adding lactose or isopropyl-β-D-thiogalactopyranoside (IPTG).
   5210..5798    -  rep_origin     ori: high-copy-number ColE1/pMB1/pBR322/pUC origin of replication
   5969..6829    -  CDS            AmpR: β-lactamase; bla; confers resistance to ampicillin, carbenicillin, and related antibiotics
   6830..6934    -  promoter       AmpR promoter: bla
   6987..4       -  rep_origin     f1 ori (across the origin) (sequence partly withheld): f1 bacteriophage origin of replication; arrow indicates direction of (+) strand synthesis
>Addgene plasmid #173198 | pAAV-hSyn-Mito-HyPerGRt | addgene full sequence | sequence record 340570 | Addgene NGS Result
GCGTCCCATTCGCCATTCAGGCTGCGCAACTGTTGGGAAGGGCGATCGGTGCGGGCCTCTTCGCTATTAC
GCCAGCTGCGCGCTCGCTCGCTCACTGAGGCCGCCCGGGCAAAGCCCGGGCGTCGGGCGACCTTTGGTCG
CCCGGCCTCAGTGAGCGAGCGAGCGCGCAGAGAGGGAGTGGCCAACTCCATCACTAGGGGTTCCTTGTAG
TTAATGATTAACCCGCCATGCTACTTATCTACGTAGCCATGCTCTAGGAAGATCCAGGGCCCTGCGTATG
AGTGCAAGTGGGTTTTAGGACCAGGATGAGGCGGGGTGGGGGTGCCTACCTGACGACCGGCCCCGACCCA
CTGGACAAGCACCCAACCCCCATTCCCCAAATTGCGCATCCCCTATCAGAGAGGGGGAGGGGAAACAGGA
TGCGGCGAGGCGCGTGCGCACTGCCAGCTTCAGCACCGCGGACAGTGCCTTCGCCCCCGCCTGGCGGCGC
GCGCCACCGCCGCCTCAGCACTGAAGGCGCGCTGACGTCACTCGCCGGTCCCCCGCAAACTCCCCTTCCC
GGCCACCTTGGTCGCGTCCGCGCCGCCGCCGGCCCAGCCGGACCGCACCACGCGAGGCGCGAGATAGGGG
GGCACGGGCGCGACCATCTGCGCTGCGGCGCCGGCGACTCAGCGCTGCCTCAGTCTGCGGTGGGCAGCGG
AGGAGTCGTGTCGTGCCTGAGAGCGCAGTCCAATTCAAGCTGCTAGCAAGGATCCCATCGATTCGAATTC
GCCACCATGTCCGTCCTGACGCCGCTGCTGCTGCGGGGCTTGACAGGCTCGGCCCGGCGGCTCCCAGTGC
CGCGCGCCAAGATCCATTCGTTGGGGGATCTGTCCGTCCTGACGCCGCTGCTGCTGCGGGGCTTGACAGG
CTCGGCCCGGCGGCTCCCAGTGCCGCGCGCCAAGATCCATTCGTTGGGGGATACCGGTCACCTGGCTAAT
GAGGAGCAAAACGAATTGGAAGGTGCTTTTAAGCTGGGCTTGATCTTTACCGTCGCCCCGTACTTGCTGC
CTAAGTTGATCGTCAGCCTGCGCCGCACCGCCCCGAAGATGCCTTTGATGTTGGAGGAGAATTACACCCA
CACCCTTACCGAGTCACTGAAACGCGGCGACGTTGACGCCATCATTGTGGCAGAGCCGTTTCAAGAGCCG
GGTATTGTGACTGAACCTTTGTATGACGAGCCGTTTTTCGTTATCGTTCCGAAGGGCCATAGCTTCGAGG
AGTTGGATGCCGTTAGCCCTCGCATGTTGGGCGAAGAACAAGTTCTGCTTCTGACCGAGGGCAACTGTAT
GCGTGACCAGGTGCTTAGCTCCGCCGGCTTCAACAGCAACAACGTCTATATCATGGCCGACAAGCAGAAG
AACGGCATCAAGGCCAACTTCAAGATCCGCCACAACGTCGAGGACGGCAGCGTGCAGCTCGCCGACCACT
ACCAGCAGAACACCCCCATCGGCGACGGCCCCGTGCTGCTGCCCGACAACCACTACCTGAGCTTCCAGTC
CGTCCTGAGCAAAGACCCCAACGAGAAGCGCGATCACATGGTCCTGCTGGAGTTCGTGACCGCCGCCGGG
ATCACTCTCGGCATGGACGAGCTGTACAACGTGGATGGCGGTAGCGGTGGCACCGGCAGCAAGGGCGAGG
AGCTGTTCACCGGGGTGGTGCCCATCCTGGTCGAGCTGGACGGCGACGTAAACGGCCACAAGTTCAGCGT
GTCCGGCGAGGGCGAGGGCGATGCCACCTACGGCAAGCTGACCCTGAAGCTGATCTGCACCACCGGCAAG
CTGCCCGTGCCCTGGCCCACCCTCGTGACCACCCTCAGCTACGGCCTGAAGTGCTTCGCCCGCTACCCCG
ACCACATGAAGCAGCACGACTTCTTCAAGTCCGCCATGCCCGAAGGCTACGTCCAGGAGCGCACCATCTT
CTTCAAGGACGACGGCAACTACAAGACCCGCGCCGAGGTGAAGTTCGAGGGCGACACCCTGGTGAACCGC
ATCGAGCTGAAGGGCATCGGCTTCAAGGAGGACGGCAACATCCTGGGGCACAAGCTGGAGTACAACGGCC
CCAGTTGCAGCGAGCTTGCCGCCAAACAGCGCATTCAGGGTCTCACCAACACCCTTCAAGGCTCAAGCAT
CAATACCATCCGCCACATGGTTGCCAGTGGCTTGGCAATCAGCGTCTTGCCTGCCACTGCCCTTACCGAA
AACGACCACATGCTGTTTAGCATTATCCCGTTTGAAGGCACCCCGCCTAGCCGCCGCGTTGTCCTGGCCT
ATCGCCGCAACTTTGTCCGCCCTAAGGCCCTTTCAGCCATGAAAGCCGCAATTATGCAAAGCCAACTGCA
TGGTGTTAGCTTCATCTGCGATCTCGAGGGCGGTTCTGGTGGTGGCGGTAGCGGTGGTGTGAGCAAGGGC
GAGGAGGTCATCAAAGAGTTCATGCGCTTCAAGGTGCGCATGGAGGGCTCCATGAACGGCCACGAGTTCG
AGATCGAGGGCGAGGGCGAGGGCCGCCCCTACGAGGGCACCCAGACCGCCAAGCTGAAGGTGACCAAGGG
CGGCCCCCTGCCCTTCGCCTGGGACATCCTGTCCCCCCAGTTCATGTACGGCTCCAAGGCGTACGTGAAG
CACCCCGCCGACATCCCCGATTACAAGAAGCTGTCCTTCCCCGAGGGCTTCAAGTGGGAGCGCGTGATGA
ACTTCGAGGACGGCGGTCTGGTGACCGTGACCCAGGACTCCTCCCTGCAGGACGGCACGCTGATCTACAA
GGTGAAGATGCGCGGCACCAACTTCCCCCCCGACGGCCCCGTAATGCAGAAGAAGACCATGGGCTGGGAG
GCCTCCACCGAGCGCCTGTACCCCCGCGACGGCGTGCTGAAGGGCGAGATCCACCAGGCCCTGAAGCTGA
AGGACGGCGGCCACTACCTGGTGGAGTTCAAGACCATCTACATGGCCAAGAAGCCCGTGCAACTGCCCGG
CTACTACTACGTGGACACCAAGCTGGACATCACCTCCCACAACGAGGACTACACCATCGTGGAACAGTAC
GAGCGCTCCGAGGGCCGCCACCACCTGTTCCTGGGGCATGGCACCGGCAGCACCGGCAGCGGCAGCTCCG
GCACCGCCTCCTCCGAGGACAACAACATGGCCGTCATCAAAGAGTTCATGCGCTTCAAGGTGCGCATGGA
GGGCTCCATGAACGGCCACGAGTTCGAGATCGAGGGCGAGGGCGAGGGCCGCCCCTACGAGGGCACCCAG
ACCGCCAAGCTGAAGGTGACCAAGGGCGGCCCCCTGCCCTTCGCCTGGGACATCCTGTCCCCCCAGTTCA
TGTACGGCTCCAAGGCGTACGTGAAGCACCCCGCCGACATCCCCGATTACAAGAAGCTGTCCTTCCCCGA
GGGCTTCAAGTGGGAGCGCGTGATGAACTTCGAGGACGGCGGTCTGGTGACCGTGACCCAGGACTCCTCC
CTGCAGGACGGCACGCTGATCTACAAGGTGAAGATGCGCGGCACCAACTTCCCCCCCGACGGCCCCGTAA
TGCAGAAGAAGACCATGGGCTGGGAGGCCTCCACCGAGCGCCTGTACCCCCGCGACGGCGTGCTGAAGGG
CGAGATCCACCAGGCCCTGAAGCTGAAGGACGGCGGCCACTACCTGGTGGAGTTCAAGACCATCTACATG
GCCAAGAAGCCCGTGCAACTGCCCGGCTACTACTACGTGGACACCAAGCTGGACATCACCTCCCACAACG
AGGACTACACCATCGTGGAACAGTACGAGCGCTCCGAGGGCCGCCACCACCTGTTCCTGTACGGCATGGA
CGAGCTGTACAAGTGAGCTAGCCGGCGGCCTCTAGAACTATAGTGAGTCGTATTACGTAGAAAGCTTATC
GATAATCAACCTCTGGATTACAAAATTTGTGAAAGATTGACTGGTATTCTTAACTATGTTGCTCCTTTTA
CGCTATGTGGATACGCTGCTTTAATGCCTTTGTATCATGCTATTGCTTCCCGTATGGCTTTCATTTTCTC
CTCCTTGTATAAATCCTGGTTGCTGTCTCTTTATGAGGAGTTGTGGCCCGTTGTCAGGCAACGTGGCGTG
GTGTGCACTGTGTTTGCTGACGCAACCCCCACTGGTTGGGGCATTGCCACCACCTGTCAGCTCCTTTCCG
GGACTTTCGCTTTCCCCCTCCCTATTGCCACGGCGGAACTCATCGCCGCCTGCCTTGCCCGCTGCTGGAC
AGGGGCTCGGCTGTTGGGCACTGACAATTCCGTGGTGTTGTCGGGGAAATCATCGTCCTTTCCTTGGCTG
CTCGCCTGTGTTGCCACCTGGATTCTGCGCGGGACGTCCTTCTGCTACGTCCCTTCGGCCCTCAATCCAG
CGGACCTTCCTTCCCGCGGCCTGCTGCCGGCTCTGCGGCCTCTTCCGCGTCTTCGCCTTCGCCCTCAGAC
GAGTCGGATCTCCCTTTGGGCCGCCTCCCCGCATCGATACCGTCGACCTCGACCCGGGCGGCCGCTTCGA
GCAGACATGATAAGATACATTGATGAGTTTGGACAAACCACAACTAGAATGCAGTGAAAAAAATGCTTTA
TTTGTGAAATTTGTGATGCTATTGCTTTATTTGTAACCATTATAAGCTGCAATAAACAAGTTAACAACAA
CAATTGCATTCATTTTATGTTTCAGGTTCAGGGGGAGATGTGGGAGGTTTTTTAAAGCAAGTAAAACCTC
TACAAATGTGGTAAAATCGATAAGGATCTTCCTAGAGCATGGCTACGTAGATAAGTAGCATGGCGGGTTA
ATCATTAACTACAAGGAACCCCTAGTGATGGAGTTGGCCACTCCCTCTCTGCGCGCTCGCTCGCTCACTG
AGGCCGGGCGACCAAAGGTCGCCCGACGCCCGGGCTTTGCCCGGGCGGCCTCAGTGAGCGAGCGAGCGCG
CAGCTGCATTAATGAATCGGCCAACGCGCGGGGAGAGGCGGTTTGCGTATTGGGCGCTCTTCCGCTTCCT
CGCTCACTGACTCGCTGCGCTCGGTCGTTCGGCTGCGGCGAGCGGTATCAGCTCACTCAAAGGCGGTAAT
ACGGTTATCCACAGAATCAGGGGATAACGCAGGAAAGAACATGTGAGCAAAAGGCCAGCAAAAGGCCAGG
AACCGTAAAAAGGCCGCGTTGCTGGCGTTTTTCCATAGGCTCCGCCCCCCTGACGAGCATCACAAAAATC
GACGCTCAAGTCAGAGGTGGCGAAACCCGACAGGACTATAAAGATACCAGGCGTTTCCCCCTGGAAGCTC
CCTCGTGCGCTCTCCTGTTCCGACCCTGCCGCTTACCGGATACCTGTCCGCCTTTCTCCCTTCGGGAAGC
GTGGCGCTTTCTCATAGCTCACGCTGTAGGTATCTCAGTTCGGTGTAGGTCGTTCGCTCCAAGCTGGGCT
GTGTGCACGAACCCCCCGTTCAGCCCGACCGCTGCGCCTTATCCGGTAACTATCGTCTTGAGTCCAACCC
GGTAAGACACGACTTATCGCCACTGGCAGCAGCCACTGGTAACAGGATTAGCAGAGCGAGGTATGTAGGC
GGTGCTACAGAGTTCTTGAAGTGGTGGCCTAACTACGGCTACACTAGAAGAACAGTATTTGGTATCTGCG
CTCTGCTGAAGCCAGTTACCTTCGGAAAAAGAGTTGGTAGCTCTTGATCCGGCAAACAAACCACCGCTGG
TAGCGGTGGTTTTTTTGTTTGCAAGCAGCAGATTACGCGCAGAAAAAAAGGATCTCAAGAAGATCCTTTG
ATCTTTTCTACGGGGTCTGACGCTCAGTGGAACGAAAACTCACGTTAAGGGATTTTGGTCATGAGATTAT
CAAAAAGGATCTTCACCTAGATCCTTTTAAATTAAAAATGAAGTTTTAAATCAATCTAAAGTATATATGA
GTAAACTTGGTCTGACAGTTACCAATGCTTAATCAGTGAGGCACCTATCTCAGCGATCTGTCTATTTCGT
TCATCCATAGTTGCCTGACTCCCCGTCGTGTAGATAACTACGATACGGGAGGGCTTACCATCTGGCCCCA
GTGCTGCAATGATACCGCGAGACCCACGCTCACCGGCTCCAGATTTATCAGCAATAAACCAGCCAGCCGG
AAGGGCCGAGCGCAGAAGTGGTCCTGCAACTTTATCCGCCTCCATCCAGTCTATTAATTGTTGCCGGGAA
GCTAGAGTAAGTAGTTCGCCAGTTAATAGTTTGCGCAACGTTGTTGCCATTGCTACAGGCATCGTGGTGT
CACGCTCGTCGTTTGGTATGGCTTCATTCAGCTCCGGTTCCCAACGATCAAGGCGAGTTACATGATCCCC
CATGTTGTGCAAAAAAGCGGTTAGCTCCTTCGGTCCTCCGATCGTTGTCAGAAGTAAGTTGGCCGCAGTG
TTATCACTCATGGTTATGGCAGCACTGCATAATTCTCTTACTGTCATGCCATCCGTAAGATGCTTTTCTG
TGACTGGTGAGTACTCAACCAAGTCATTCTGAGAATAGTGTATGCGGCGACCGAGTTGCTCTTGCCCGGC
GTCAATACGGGATAATACCGCGCCACATAGCAGAACTTTAAAAGTGCTCATCATTGGAAAACGTTCTTCG
GGGCGAAAACTCTCAAGGATCTTACCGCTGTTGAGATCCAGTTCGATGTAACCCACTCGTGCACCCAACT
GATCTTCAGCATCTTTTACTTTCACCAGCGTTTCTGGGTGAGCAAAAACAGGAAGGCAAAATGCCGCAAA
AAAGGGAATAAGGGCGACACGGAAATGTTGAATACTCATACTCTTCCTTTTTCAATATTATTGAAGCATT
TATCAGGGTTATTGTCTCATGAGCGGATACATATTTGAATGTATTTAGAAAAATAAACAAATAGGGGTTC
CGCGCACATTTCCCCGAAAAGTGCCACCTAAATTGTAAGCGTTAATATTTTGTTAAAATTCGCGTTAAAT
TTTTGTTAAATCAGCTCATTTTTTAACCAATAGGCCGAAATCGGCAAAATCCCTTATAAATCAAAAGAAT
AGACCGAGATAGGGT
[37 nt withheld, positions 7086-7122]
AAAGAACGTGGACTCCAACGTCAAAGG
[49 nt withheld, positions 7150-7198]
T
[91 nt withheld, positions 7200-7290]
G
[120 nt withheld, positions 7292-7411]
